>Addgene plasmid #221113 | pRS415-TEF1pr-STE3-GFP | addgene full sequence | sequence record 466684 | Addgene NGS Result
CTTGTAGTTCCCGTCATCTTTGAAAAATATAGTTCTTTCCTGTACATAACCTTCGGGCATGGCACTCTTG
AAAAAGTCATGCCGTTTCATATGATCTGGGTATCTTGAAAAGCATTGAACACCATAGGTGAAAGTAGTGA
CAAGTGTTGGCCATGGAACAGGTAGTTTTCCAGTAGTGCAAATAAATTTAAGGGTAAGTTTTCCGTATGT
TGCATCGCCTTCACCCTCTCCACTGACAGAAAATTTGTGCCCATTAACATCACCATCTAATTCAACAAGA
ATTGGGACAACTCCAGTGAAAAGTTCTTCTCCTTTACTCATTGCTCCGGCTCCTGCGTCGACGGTATCGA
TAAGCTTGATATCGAATTCCTGCAGCCCGGGAGGGCCTGCAGTATTTTCTGAACTATGTTCGTTTGAGCT
TGAATTCTCTTCTTTTGAAGCTGGAGAGTAGCAAAGACTTTCCCCTTCAAAATTGGAGCTTGCAGAATTA
TGAAGCTTTTCTGAATAATCGAGAGTAACTTTTGAGAATCCTCCAAGTGATATTTCGTCGTCAAAGCTCT
GTCCTTGCGTGACGTAAGGGATGTGCCTACTTTCTTTTAGGTCTATTTCATCAAGAATATCATCTGTTTC
TTTATCAGCAAACAAATATTTTTTGCTTTTATTTTGAGATTTTCTAGGATCATCTGGAATCCTATAGTCG
ACATAGAAATGCGCTTGTGATATTGGTGTACCTACACAGGGAGAATAGTTTTCTGTACACGTGGAGATAT
AGTTCTCAGAGTCTGTAGAAAATGGGTTACGGCTCTCTTTGCGTGAGGACAGCTTGTTTAGCAATATGCC
TACTCGTTTTTCCTTATTCTTATCAATGAATCTTTTCCACATGTCAAGTACAAATCCTAGTTTGATGGAA
CGCAGGAATTTAGAGTACATATGCAAAGCATCAGAACCTAAGCCAAAGATTAGAAATACTAGGTAAGACA
TCAAAACATAAAGCCATATATTATAAATTGGTCTGCCAGGGTCAAATTTAATAATGGTATTCCAGATGGT
GCTGGAATGGGTATTTTTAAAAGTATAGTGTCCTTCTACCTGCTGTAAATCTTGAACAAAGGTGTAAACA
GAAAAAGGGAACATGACTAAAATAATAATGAAACAGAATATCAACAGCCTTGCGAACCTTGTCAGGTTTA
AACCTGAATTGGTACAGTGTAAAATATCCCTAACGTCCTTGCGTTTTTTATAAAACACGAACAGTACTAA
GGTGGCATAAACAGCGCCCACAAATGACCATATAAGCATCCACATGGTATACAAAACAGTGGTAATCCAT
GTCGGAGACAATAAGTTTTGGCAACCGTTGTAACGAGCGATACCATATCTAAATACTTGTAACAGATATG
AAAATCCCATGACCATGACAGGTGTGAACAAGCTAATCACAAGGTCCTTGACGATTTTCGTCCATGATGA
AAGATCCGGTAAAACACTATCTGCCTTCAAAATTGTATGCAAGTTGTAAATGATGTTGGTAACGGCACAT
GATATGCCAATATTCGCACCAACCTGCAACTTGATGACAATATCACACCAACCTTTACCATCCCATCTCG
TGAGGAAATCGTCGTCACTCCATATTGCCGCATCTACAATACACGTTAAATTCATTGTAAGAAGCCATGT
TATCAAAATGATTGCTGGAATATTCTTGGTATGTGAATGCCATGCTAAAGGGGGAGCTAATAGTATCACA
GCTAGCAAACAAAGCCCTATTATTGCTGACTTGTATGACATACTAGTTCTAGAAAACTTAGATTAGATTG
CTATGCTTTCTTTCTAATGAGCAAGAAGTAAAAAAAGTTGTAATAGAACAAGAAAAATGAAACTGAAACT
TGAGAAATTGAAGACCGTTTATTAACTTAAATATCAATGGGAGGTCATCGAAAGAGAAAAAAATCAAAAA
AAAAATTTTCAAGAAAAAGAAACGTGATAAAAATTTTTATTGCCTTTTTCGACGAAGAAAAAGAAACGAG
GCGGTCTCTTTTTTCTTTTCCAAACCTTTAGTACGGGTAATTAACGACACCCTAGAGGAAGAAAGAGGGG
AAATTTAGTATGCTGTGCTTGGGTGTTTTGAAGTGGTACGGCGATGCGCGGAGTCCGAGAAAATCTGGAA
GAGTAAAAAAGGAGTAGAAACATTTTGAAGCTATGAGCTCCAGCTTTTGTTCCCTTTAGTGAGGGTTAAT
TGCGCGCTTGGCGTAATCATGGTCATAGCTGTTTCCTGTGTGAAATTGTTATCCGCTCACAATTCCACAC
AACATACGAGCCGGAAGCATAAAGTGTAAAGCCTGGGGTGCCTAATGAGTGAGCTAACTCACATTAATTG
CGTTGCGCTCACTGCCCGCTTTCCAGTCGGGAAACCTGTCGTGCCAGCTGCATTAATGAATCGGCCAACG
CGCGGGGAGAGGCGGTTTGCGTATTGGGCGCTCTTCCGCTTCCTCGCTCACTGACTCGCTGCGCTCGGTC
GTTCGGCTGCGGCGAGCGGTATCAGCTCACTCAAAGGCGGTAATACGGTTATCCACAGAATCAGGGGATA
ACGCAGGAAAGAACATGTGAGCAAAAGGCCAGCAAAAGGCCAGGAACCGTAAAAAGGCCGCGTTGCTGGC
GTTTTTCCATAGGCTCCGCCCCCCTGACGAGCATCACAAAAATCGACGCTCAAGTCAGAGGTGGCGAAAC
CCGACAGGACTATAAAGATACCAGGCGTTTCCCCCTGGAAGCTCCCTCGTGCGCTCTCCTGTTCCGACCC
TGCCGCTTACCGGATACCTGTCCGCCTTTCTCCCTTCGGGAAGCGTGGCGCTTTCTCATAGCTCACGCTG
TAGGTATCTCAGTTCGGTGTAGGTCGTTCGCTCCAAGCTGGGCTGTGTGCACGAACCCCCCGTTCAGCCC
GACCGCTGCGCCTTATCCGGTAACTATCGTCTTGAGTCCAACCCGGTAAGACACGACTTATCGCCACTGG
CAGCAGCCACTGGTAACAGGATTAGCAGAGCGAGGTATGTAGGCGGTGCTACAGAGTTCTTGAAGTGGTG
GCCTAACTACGGCTACACTAGAAGAACAGTATTTGGTATCTGCGCTCTGCTGAAGCCAGTTACCTTCGGA
AAAAGAGTTGGTAGCTCTTGATCCGGCAAACAAACCACCGCTGGTAGCGGTGGTTTTTTTGTTTGCAAGC
AGCAGATTACGCGCAGAAAAAAAGGATCTCAAGAAGATCCTTTGATCTTTTCTACGGGGTCTGACGCTCA
GTGGAACGAAAACTCACGTTAAGGGATTTTGGTCATGAGATTATCAAAAAGGATCTTCACCTAGATCCTT
TTAAATTAAAAATGAAGTTTTAAATCAATCTAAAGTATATATGAGTAAACTTGGTCTGACAGTTACCAAT
GCTTAATCAGTGAGGCACCTATCTCAGCGATCTGTCTATTTCGTTCATCCATAGTTGCCTGACTCCCCGT
CGTGTAGATAACTACGATACGGGAGGGCTTACCATCTGGCCCCAGTGCTGCAATGATACCGCGAGACCCA
CGCTCACCGGCTCCAGATTTATCAGCAATAAACCAGCCAGCCGGAAGGGCCGAGCGCAGAAGTGGTCCTG
CAACTTTATCCGCCTCCATCCAGTCTATTAATTGTTGCCGGGAAGCTAGAGTAAGTAGTTCGCCAGTTAA
TAGTTTGCGCAACGTTGTTGCCATTGCTACAGGCATCGTGGTGTCACGCTCGTCGTTTGGTATGGCTTCA
TTCAGCTCCGGTTCCCAACGATCAAGGCGAGTTACATGATCCCCCATGTTGTGCAAAAAAGCGGTTAGCT
CCTTCGGTCCTCCGATCGTTGTCAGAAGTAAGTTGGCCGCAGTGTTATCACTCATGGTTATGGCAGCACT
GCATAATTCTCTTACTGTCATGCCATCCGTAAGATGCTTTTCTGTGACTGGTGAGTACTCAACCAAGTCA
TTCTGAGAATAGTGTATGCGGCGACCGAGTTGCTCTTGCCCGGCGTCAATACGGGATAATACCGCGCCAC
ATAGCAGAACTTTAAAAGTGCTCATCATTGGAAAACGTTCTTCGGGGCGAAAACTCTCAAGGATCTTACC
GCTGTTGAGATCCAGTTCGATGTAACCCACTCGTGCACCCAACTGATCTTCAGCATCTTTTACTTTCACC
AGCGTTTCTGGGTGAGCAAAAACAGGAAGGCAAAATGCCGCAAAAAAGGGAATAAGGGCGACACGGAAAT
GTTGAATACTCATACTCTTCCTTTTTCAATATTATTGAAGCATTTATCAGGGTTATTGTCTCATGAGCGG
ATACATATTTGAATGTATTTAGAAAAATAAACAAATAGGGGTTCCGCGCACATTTCCCCGAAAAGTGCCA
CCTGGGTCCTTTTCATCACGTGCTATAAAAATAATTATAATTTAAATTTTTTAATATAAATATATAAATT
AAAAATAGAAAGTAAAAAAAGAAATTAAAGAAAAAATAGTTTTTGTTTTCCGAAGATGTAAAAGACTCTA
GGGGGATCGCCAACAAATACTACCTTTTATCTTGCTCTTCCTGCTCTCAGGTATTAATGCCGAATTGTTT
CATCTTGTCTGTGTAGAAGACCACACACGAAAATCCTGTGATTTTACATTTTACTTATCGTTAATCGAAT
GTATATCTATTTAATCTGCTTTTCTTGTCTAATAAATATATATGTAAAGTACGCTTTTTGTTGAAATTTT
TTAAACCTTTGTTTATTTTTTTTTCTTCATTCCGTAACTCTTCTACCTTCTTTATTTACTTTCTAAAATC
CAAATACAAAACATAAAAATAAATAAACACAGAGTAAATTCCCAAATTATTCCATCATTAAAAGATACGA
GGCGCGTGTAAGTTACAGGCAAGCGATCCGTCCTAAGAAACCATTATTATCATGACATTAACCTATAAAA
ATAGGCGTATCACGAGGCCCTTTCGTCTCGCGCGTTTCGGTGATGACGGTGAAAACCTCTGACACATGCA
GCTCCCGGAGACGGTCACAGCTTGTCTGTAAGCGGATGCCGGGAGCAGACAAGCCCGTCAGGGCGCGTCA
GCGGGTGTTGGCGGGTGTCGGGGCTGGCTTAACTATGCGGCATCAGAGCAGATTGTACTGAGAGTGCACC
ATATCGACTACGTCGTTAAGGCCGTTTCTGACAGAGTAAAATTCTTGAGGGAACTTTCACCATTATGGGA
AATGGTTCAAGAAGGTATTGACTTAAACTCCATCAAATGGTCAGGTCATTGAGTGTTTTTTATTTGTTGT
ATTTTTTTTTTTTTAGAGAAAATCCTCCAATATATAAATTAGGAATCATAGTTTCATGATTTTCTGTTAC
ACCTAACTTTTTGTGTGGTGCCCTCCTCCTTGTCAATATTAATGTTAAAGTGCAATTCTTTTTCCTTATC
ACGTTGAGCCATTAGTATCAATTTGCTTACCTGTATTCCTTTACATCCTCCTTTTTCTCCTTCTTGATAA
ATGTATGTAGATTGCGTATATAGTTTCGTCTACCCTATGAACATATTCCATTTTGTAATTTCGTGTCGTT
TCTATTATGAATTTCATTTATAAAGTTTATGTACAAATATCATAAAAAAAGAGAATCTTTTTAAGCAAGG
ATTTTCTTAACTTCTTCGGCGACAGCATCACCGACTTCGGTGGTACTGTTGGAACCACCTAAATCACCAG
TTCTGATACCTGCATCCAAAACCTTTTTAACTGCATCTTCAATGGCCTTACCTTCTTCAGGCAAGTTCAA
TGACAATTTCAACATCATTGCAGCAGACAAGATAGTGGCGATAGGGTTGACCTTATTCTTTGGCAAATCT
GGAGCAGAACCGTGGCATGGTTCGTACAAACCAAATGCGGTGTTCTTGTCTGGCAAAGAGGCCAAGGACG
CAGATGGCAACAAACCCAAGGAACCTGGGATAACGGAGGCTTCATCGGAGATGATATCACCAAACATGTT
GCTGGTGATTATAATACCATTTAGGTGGGTTGGGTTCTTAACTAGGATCATGGCGGCAGAATCAATCAAT
TGATGTTGAACCTTCAATGTAGGGAATTCGTTCTTGATGGTTTCCTCCACAGTTTTTCTCCATAATCTTG
AAGAGGCCAAAACATTAGCTTTATCCAAGGACCAAATAGGCAATGGTGGCTCATGTTGTAGGGCCATGAA
AGCGGCCATTCTTGTGATTCTTTGCACTTCTGGAACGGTGTATTGTTCACTATCCCAAGCGACACCATCA
CCATCGTCTTCCTTTCTCTTACCAAAGTAAATACCTCCCACTAATTCTCTGACAACAACGAAGTCAGTAC
CTTTAGCAAATTGTGGCTTGATTGGAGATAAGTCTAAAAGAGAGTCGGATGCAAAGTTACATGGTCTTAA
GTTGGCGTACAATTGAAGTTCTTTACGGATTTTTAGTAAACCTTGTTCAGGTCTAACACTACCGGTACCC
CATTTAGGACCACCCACAGCACCTAACAAAACGGCATCAGCCTTCTTGGAGGCTTCCAGCGCCTCATCTG
GAAGTGGAACACCTGTAGCATCGATAGCAGCACCACCAATTAAATGATTTTCGAAATCGAACTTGACATT
GGAACGAACATCAGAAATAGCTTTAAGAACCTTAATGGCTTCGGCTGTGATTTCTTGACCAACGTGGTCA
CCTGGCAAAACGACGATCTTCTTAGGGGCAGACATTAGAATGGTATATCCTTGAAATATATATATATATA
TTGCTGAAATGTAAAAGGTAAGAAAAGTTAGAAAGTAAGACGATTGCTAACCACCTATTGGAAAAAACAA
TAGGTCCTTAAATAATATTGTCAACTTCAAGTATTGTGATGCAAGCATTTAGTCATGAACGCTTCTCTAT
TCTATATGAAAAGCCGGTTCCGGCGCTCTCACCTTTCCTTTTTCTCCCAATTTTTCAGTTGAAAAAGGTA
TATGCGTCAGGCGACCTCTGAAATTAACAAAAAATTTCCAGTCATCGAATTTGATTCTGTGCGATAGCGC
CCCTGTGTGTTCTCGTTATGTTGAGGAAAAAAATAATGGTTGCTAAGAGATTCGAACTCTTGCATCTTAC
GATACCTGAGTATTCCCACAGTTAACTGCGGTCAAGATATTTCTTGAATCAGGCGCCTTAGACCGCTCGG
CCAAACAACCAATTACTTGTTGAGAAATAGAGTATAATTATCCTATAAATATAACGTTTTTGAACACACA
TGAACAAGGAAGTACAGGACAATTGATTTTGAAGAGAATGTGGATTTTGATGTAATTGTTGGGATTCCAT
TTTTAATAAGGCAATAATATTAGGTATGTAGATATACTAGAAGTTCTCCTCGACCGGTCGATATGCGGTG
TGAAATACCGCACAGATGCGTAAGGAGAAAATACCGCATCAGGAAATTGTAAGCGTTAATATTTTGTTAA
AATTCGCGTTAAATTTTTGTTAAATCAGCTCATTTTTTAACCAATAGGCCGAAATCGGCAAAATCCCTTA
TAAATCAAAAGAATAGACCGAGATAGGGT
[37 nt withheld, positions 7590-7626]
AAAGAACGTGGACTCCAACGTCAAAGG
[49 nt withheld, positions 7654-7702]
T
[91 nt withheld, positions 7704-7794]
G
[124 nt withheld, positions 7796-7919]
CCATTCGCCATTCAGGCTGCGCAACTGTTGGGAAGGGCGATCGGTGCGGGCCTCTTCGCTATTACGCCAG
CTGGCGAAAGGGGGATGTGCTGCAAGGCGATTAAGTTGGGTAACGCCAGGGTTTTCCCAGTCACGACGTT
GTAAAACGACGGCCAGTGAGCGCGCGTAATACGACTCACTATAGGGCGAATTGGGTACCGGCCGCAAATT
AAAGCCTTCGAGCGTCCCAAAACCTTCTCAAGCAAGGTTTTCAGTATAATGTTACATGCGTACACGCGTC
TGTACAGAAAAAAAAGAAAAATTTGAAATATAAATAACGTTCTTAATACTAACATAACTATAAAAAAATA
AATAGGGACCTAGACTTCAGGTTGTCTAACTCCTTCCTTTTCGGTTAGAGCGGATGTGGGGGGAGGGCGT
GAATGTAAGCGTGACATAACTAATTACATGACTCGAGCGCTCGAGTCACTATAGGGCGAATTGGAGCTCC
ACCGCGGTGGCGGCCGCTCTAGATTATTTGTATAGTTCATCCATGCCATGTGTAATCCCAGCAGCTGTTA
CAAACTCAAGAAGGACCATGTGGTCTCTCTTTTCGTTGGGATCTTTCGAAAGGGCAGATTGTGTGGACAG
GTAATGGTTGTCTGGTAAAAGGACAGGGCCATCGCCAATTGGAGTATTTTGTTGATAATGGTCTGCTAGT
TGAACGCTTCCATCTTCAATGTTGTGTCTAATTTTGAAGTTGGCTTTGATTCCATTCTTTTGTTTGTCTG
CCATGATGTATACATTGTGTGAGTTATAGTTGTATTCCAATTTGTGTCCAAGAATGTTTCCATCTTCTTT
AAAATCAATACCTTTTAACTCGATTCTATTAACAAGGGTATCACCTTCAAACTTGACTTCAGCACGTGT
Features (pLannotate 1.2.2; 25 found; start..end, strand, type, name):
    337..381     -  misc_feature   MCS (fragment): pBluescript multiple cloning site
    382..1791    -  CDS            STE3: STE3_YEAST - Experimental evidence at protein level: Swiss-Prot protein existence level 1. Receptor for the peptide pheromone a factor. From Saccharomyces cerevisiae (strain ATCC 204508 / S288c) (Baker's yeast).
   1807..2205    -  promoter       TEF1 promoter: S. cerevisiae TEF1; promoter for EF-1α
   2223..2241    -  promoter       T3 promoter: promoter for bacteriophage T3 RNA polymerase
   2286..2302    -  protein_bind   lac operator: The lac repressor binds to the lac operator to inhibit transcription in E. coli. This inhibition can be relieved by adding lactose or isopropyl-β-D-thiogalactopyranoside (IPTG). lac repressor encoded by lacI
   2310..2340    -  promoter       lac promoter: promoter for the E. coli lac operon
   2355..2376    -  protein_bind   CAP binding site: CAP binding activates transcription in the presence of cAMP. E. coli catabolite activator protein
   2389..2481    -  CDS            lacI (fragment): lac repressor; lacI; The lac repressor binds to the lac operator to inhibit transcription in E. coli. This inhibition can be relieved by adding lactose or isopropyl-β-D-thiogalactopyranoside (IPTG).
   2664..3252    -  rep_origin     ori: high-copy-number ColE1/pMB1/pBR322/pUC origin of replication
   3423..4283    -  CDS            AmpR: β-lactamase; bla; confers resistance to ampicillin, carbenicillin, and related antibiotics
   4284..4388    -  promoter       AmpR promoter: bla
   4425..4928    +  misc_feature   CEN/ARS: S. cerevisiae CEN6 centromere fused to an autonomously replicating sequence
   4997..5032    +  CDS            rop (fragment): Rop protein, which maintains plasmids at low copy number; rop
   5134..5184    +  misc_feature   bom (fragment): basis of mobility region from pBR322
   5183..5299    +  CDS            NFS1 (fragment): NFS1_YEAST - Also known as SPL1 From Saccharomyces cerevisiae (strain ATCC 204508 / S288c) (Baker's yeast).
   5661..6755    -  CDS            LEU2: 3-isopropylmalate dehydrogenase, required for leucine biosynthesis; S. cerevisiae LEU2; yeast auxotrophic marker
   6756..7163    -  promoter       LEU2 promoter: S. cerevisiae LEU2
   7303..7380    -  CDS            YO192_YEAST (fragment): Experimental evidence at protein level: Swiss-Prot protein existence level 1. From Saccharomyces cerevisiae (strain ATCC 204508 / S288c) (Baker's yeast).
   7411..7463    +  misc_feature   bom (fragment): basis of mobility region from pBR322
   7491..7919    -  rep_origin     f1 ori (sequence partly withheld): f1 bacteriophage origin of replication; arrow indicates direction of (+) strand synthesis
   7923..8078    -  CDS            lacZα (fragment): LacZα fragment of β-galactosidase; lacZ fragment
   8086..8104    +  promoter       T7 promoter: promoter for bacteriophage T7 RNA polymerase
   8123..8370    -  terminator     CYC1 terminator: S. cerevisiae CYC1; transcription terminator for CYC1
   8403..8432    +  misc_feature   MCS (fragment): pBluescript multiple cloning site
   8434..321     -  CDS            GFP (fragment) (across the origin): Aequoria victoria green fluorescent protein
