[The description below was written by a language model from this plasmid's Addgene catalogue record and pLannotate feature annotations shown in this document.]
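Description:
pRS415-TEF1pr-STE3-GFP is a yeast–E. coli shuttle vector for expressing a fluorescently tagged pheromone receptor in Saccharomyces cerevisiae. It is built on pRS415, a centromeric plasmid whose CEN6/ARS element keeps it at low, stable copy number in yeast, with selection through the LEU2 auxotrophic marker, which is driven by its own promoter. In bacteria it replicates from a ColE1/pUC-type origin and is selected with ampicillin via the β-lactamase gene. An f1 origin, T3 and T7 promoters, and remnants of the lac/lacZα region and pBluescript polylinker are carried over from the parental backbone. The short fragments annotated as rop, bom, NFS1 and another yeast ORF are most likely backbone sequence or flanking sequence around the LEU2 marker rather than functional parts.

The expression cassette runs on the reverse strand of the 8.8 kb sequenced record. The constitutive TEF1 (EF-1α) promoter drives the STE3 coding sequence, which encodes the receptor for the a-factor mating pheromone. A short stretch of polylinker joins STE3 to GFP, and the CYC1 terminator follows. According to the depositor, GFP was first placed between the XhoI and SalI sites of the pRS415-TEF1pr parent, and STE3 lacking its stop codon was then inserted at SpeI and SmaI, giving a C-terminal fusion. The record describes the construct as optimized for yeast expression.

The plasmid allows Ste3 to be seen in live yeast cells when expressed from a promoter independent of its native regulation. The associated study concerned optimizing fluorogen-activating protein tags for quantitative protein trafficking and colocalization work in yeast. This suggests the GFP fusion was used for imaging Ste3 localization and trafficking, although the record does not specify its exact role in that study.
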