Addgene plasmid #221113: pRS415-TEF1pr-STE3-GFP
Purpose: GFP-tagged STE3 (C-terminally tagged, optimized for yeast expression)
Depositing lab: Allyson O’Donnell. Depositing organization: University of Pittsburgh (University, School of Medicine, and Cancer Institute). Publication: Optimization of the fluorogen-activating protein tag for quantitative protein trafficking and colocalization studies in S. cerevisiae. Oppenheimer KG, Hager NA, McAtee CK, Filiztekin E, Shang C, Warnick JA, Bruchez MP, Brodsky JL, Prosser DC, Kwiatkowski AV, O'Donnell AF. Mol Biol Cell. 2024 Jul 1;35(7):mr5. doi: 10.1091/mbc.E24-04-0174. Epub 2024 May 29. PubMed 38809589.
Backbone
  Vector backbone: pRS415
  Vector type: Yeast Expression
  Selectable markers: LEU2
Growth in bacteria
  Bacterial resistance: Ampicillin, 100 μg/mL
  Growth temperature: 37°C
  Growth strain: DH5alpha
  Copy number: Low Copy
Gene/Insert
  Gene/Insert name: STE3-GFP
  Species: S. cerevisiae (budding yeast)
  Promoter: TEF1
  Cloning method: Restriction Enzyme; 5′ cloning site Unknown (unknown if destroyed)
Terms and licenses: Academic/Nonprofit Terms; Industry Terms: Not Available to Industry
Depositor comments: The pRS415-TEF1pr plasmid (Mumberg et al., 1995) was used to insert the Ste3 coding sequence fused at the C-terminus to GFP. The GFP was inserted into the plasmid first between the XhoI and SalI restriction enzyme sites and then Ste3 coding sequence (lacking the stop codon) was inserted into the SpeI and SmaI restriction enzyme sites.
How to cite: pRS415-TEF1pr-STE3-GFP was a gift from Allyson O’Donnell (Addgene plasmid # 221113 ; http://n2t.net/addgene:221113 ; RRID:Addgene_221113)
